>Addgene plasmid #19635 | pGC163 | depositor full sequence | sequence record 9267 | Author sequence
AAGCTTGCATGCCTGCAGGTCGACTCTAGACCGCGGTTTTGGCGCGGATCTGATATCAAACAAGTTTGTA
CAAAAAAGCTGAACGAGAAACGTAAAATGATATAAATATCAATATATTAAATTAGATTTTGCATAAAAAA
CAGACTACATAATACTGTAAAACACAACATATCCAGTCCTATGGGCGGCCGCATTAGGCACCCCAGGCTT
TACACTTTATGCTTCCGGCTCGTATAATGTGTGGATTTTGAGTTAGGATCCGTCGAGATTTTCAGGAGCT
AAGGAAGCTAAAATGGAGAAAAAAATCACTGGATATACCACCGTTGATATATCCCAATGGCATCGTAAAG
AACATTTTGAGGCATTTCAGTCAGTTGCTCAATGTACCTATAACCAGACCGTTCAGCTGGATATTACGGC
CTTTTTAAAGACCGTAAAGAAAAATAAGCACAAGTTTTATCCGGCCTTTATTCACATTCTTGCCCGCCTG
ATGAATGCTCATCCGGAATTCCGTATGGCAATGAAAGACGGTGAGCTGGTGATATGGGATAGTGTTCACC
CTTGTTACACCGTTTTCCATGAGCAAACTGAAACGTTTTCATCGCTCTGGAGTGAATACCACGACGATTT
CCGGCAGTTTCTACACATATATTCGCAAGATGTGGCGTGTTACGGTGAAAACCTGGCCTATTTCCCTAAA
GGGTTTATTGAGAATATGTTTTTCGTCTCAGCCAATCCCTGGGTGAGTTTCACCAGTTTTGATTTAAACG
TGGCCAATATGGACAACTTCTTCGCCCCCGTTTTCACCATGGGCAAATATTATACGCAAGGCGACAAGGT
GCTGATGCCGCTGGCGATTCAGGTTCATCATGCCGTTTGTGATGGCTTCCATGTCGGCAGAATGCTTAAT
GAATTACAACAGTACTGCGATGAGTGGCAGGCGGGGCGTAATCTAGAGGATCCGGCTTACTAAAAGCCAG
ATAACAGTATGCGTATTTGCGCGCTGATTTTTGCGGTATAAGAATATATACTGATATGTATACCCGAAGT
ATGTCAAAAAGAGGTATGCTATGAAGCAGCGTATTACAGTGACAGTTGACAGCGACAGCTATCAGTTGCT
CAAGGCATATATGATGTCAATATCTCCGGTCTGGTAAGCACAACCATGCAGAATGAAGCCCGTCGTCTGC
GTGCCGAACGCTGGAAAGCGGAAAATCAGGAAGGGATGGCTGAGGTCGCCCGGTTTATTGAAATGAACGG
CTCTTTTGCTGACGAGAACAGGGGCTGGTGAAATGCAGTTTAAGGTTTACACCTATAAAAGAGAGAGCCG
TTATCGTCTGTTTGTGGATGTACAGAGTGATATTATTGACACGCCCGGGCGACGGATGGTGATCCCCCTG
GCCAGTGCACGTCTGCTGTCAGATAAAGTCCCCCGTGAACTTTACCCGGTGGTGCATATCGGGGATGAAA
GCTGGCGCATGATGACCACCGATATGGCCAGTGTGCCGGTCTCCGTTATCGGGGAAGAAGTGGCTGATCT
CAGCCACCGCGAAAATGACATCAAAAACGCCATTAACCTGATGTTCTGGGGAATATAAATGTCAGGCTCC
CTTATACACAGCCAGTCTGCAGGTCGACCATAGTGACTGGATATGTTGTGTTTTACAGTATTATGTAGTC
TGTTTTTTATGCAAAATCTAATTTAATATATTGATATTTATATCATTTTACGTTTCTCGTTCAGCTTTCT
TGTACAAAGTGGTTCGATATCAAGCTTATCGATACCGTCGACCTCGACTCTAGACCGCGGTTTTGGCGCG
GATCCACTAGTTCTAGCTTCAAAAGCGCTCTGAAGTTCCTATACTTTCTAGAGAATAGGAACTTCGGAAT
AGGAACTTCAAGATCCCCGGTAGACGATAAGGATCCGATGGTGGCCTCCTCCGAGGACGTCATCAAAGAG
TTCATGCGCTTCAAGGTGCGCATGGAGGGCTCCGTGAACGGCCACGAGTTCGAGATCGAGGGCGAGGGCG
AGGGCCGCCCCTACGAGGGCACCCAGACCGCCAAGCTGAAGGTGACCAAGGGCGGCCCCCTGCCCTTCGC
CTGGGACATCCTGTCCCCCCAGTTCCAGTACGGCTCCAAGGCGTACGTGAAGCACCCCGCCGACATCCCC
GACTACAAGAAGCTGTCCTTCCCCGAGGGCTTCAAGTGGGAGCGCGTGATGAACTTCGAGGACGGCGGCG
TGGTGACCGTGACCCAGGACTCCTCCCTGCAGGACGGCACGCTGATCTACAAGGTGAAGTTCCGCGGCAC
CAACTTCCCCCCCGACGGCCCCGTAATGCAGAAGAAGACCATGGGCTGGGAGGCCTCCACCGAGCGCCTG
TACCCCCGCGACGGCGTGCTGAAGGGCGAGATCCACCAGGCCCTGAAGCTGAAGGACGGCGGCCACTACC
TGGTGGAGTTCAAGACCATCTACATGGCCAAGAAGCCCGTGCAGCTGCCCGGCTACTACTACGTGGACAC
CAAGCTGGACATCACCTCCCACAACGAGGACTACACCATCGTGGAACAGTACGAGCGCTCCGAGGGCCGC
CACCACCTGTTCCTGGGGCATGGCACCGGCAGCACCGGCAGCGGCAGCTCCGGCACCGCCTCCTCCGAGG
ACGTCATCAAAGAGTTCATGCGCTTCAAGGTGCGCATGGAGGGCTCCGTGAACGGCCACGAGTTCGAGAT
CGAGGGCGAGGGCGAGGGCCGCCCCTACGAGGGCACCCAGACCGCCAAGCTGAAGGTGACCAAGGGCGGC
CCCCTGCCCTTCGCCTGGGACATCCTGTCCCCCCAGTTCCAGTACGGCTCCAAGGCGTACGTGAAGCACC
CCGCCGACATCCCCGACTACAAGAAGCTGTCCTTCCCCGAGGGCTTCAAGTGGGAGCGCGTGATGAACTT
CGAGGACGGCGGCGTGGTGACCGTGACCCAGGACTCCTCCCTGCAGGACGGCACGCTGATCTACAAGGTG
AAGTTCCGCGGCACCAACTTCCCCCCCGACGGCCCCGTAATGCAGAAGAAGACCATGGGCTGGGAGGCCT
CCACCGAGCGCCTGTACCCCCGCGACGGCGTGCTGAAGGGCGAGATCCACCAGGCCCTGAAGCTGAAGGA
CGGCGGCCACTACCTGGTGGAGTTCAAGACCATCTACATGGCCAAGAAGCCCGTGCAGCTGCCCGGCTAC
TACTACGTGGACACCAAGCTGGACATCACCTCCCACAACGAGGACTACACCATCGTGGAACAGTACGAGC
GCTCCGAGGGCCGCCACCACCTGTTCCTGTAGGAATTCGCTAGCCGGCCATACAAGTAATCCGGATGATC
GACGCCAACGTCGTTGAATTTTCAAATTTTAAATACTGAATATTTGTTTTTTTTCCTATTATTTATTTAT
TCTCTTTGTGTTTTTTTTCTTGCTTTCTAAAAAATTAATTCAATCCAAATCTAAACATGAGCGGTTTTTT
TTCTCTTTCCGTCTCCCAATTCGTATTCCGCTCCTCTCATCTGAACACAATGTGCAAGTTTATTTATCTT
CTCGCTTTCATTTCATTAGGACGTGGGGGGAATTGGTGGAAGGGGGAAACACACAAAAGGATGATGGAAA
TGAAATAAGGACACACAATATGCAACAACATTCAATTCAGAAATATGGAGGAAGGTTTAAAAGAAAACAT
AAAAATATATAGAGGAGGAAGGAAAACTAGTAAAAAATAAGCAAAGAAATTAGGCGAACGATGAGAATTG
TCCTCGCTTGGGCCCAAAAGGCCTTTTTTTTTTGGCCTCTGAAGTTCCTATACTTTCTAGAGAATAGGAA
CTTCGGAATAGGAACTTCAAGATCCCCGGGTACCGAGCTCATTACGCCAAGCTATCAACTTTGTATAGAA
AAGTTGAACGAGAAACGTAAAATGATATAAATATCAATATATTAAATTAGATTTTGCATAAAAAACAGAC
TACATAATACTGTAAAACACAACATATCCAGTCACTATGGTCGACCTGCAGACTGGCTGTGTATAAGGGA
GCCTGACATTTATATTCCCCAGAACATCAGGTTAATGGCGTTTTTGATGTCATTTTCGCGGTGGCTGAGA
TCAGCCACTTCTTCCCCGATAACGGAGACCGGCACACTGGCCATATCGGTGGTCATCATGCGCCAGCTTT
CATCCCCGATATGCACCACCGGGTAAAGTTCACGGGGGACTTTATCTGACAGCAGACGTGCACTGGCCAG
GGGGATCACCATCCGTCGCCCGGGCGTGTCAATAATATCACTCTGTACATCCACAAACAGACGATAACGG
CTCTCTCTTTTATAGGTGTAAACCTTAAACTGCATTTCACCAGCCCCTGTTCTCGTCGGCAAAAGAGCCG
TTCATTTCAATAAACCGGGCGACCTCAGCCATCCCTTCCTGATTTTCCGCTTTCCAGCGTTCGGCACGCA
GACGACGGGCTTCATTCTGCATGGTTGTGCTTACCGAACCGGAGATATTGACATCATATATGCCTTGAGC
AACTGATAGCTGTCGCTGTCAACTGTCACTGTAATACGCTGCTTCATAGCATACCTCTTTTTGACATACT
TCGGGTATACATATCAGTATATATTCTTATACCGCAAAAATCAGCGCGCAAATACGCATACTGTTATCTG
GCTTTTAGTAAGCCGGATCCTCTAGATTACGCCCCGCCCTGCCACTCATCGCAGTACTGTTGTAATTCAT
TAAGCATTCTGCCGACATGGAAGCCATCACAAACGGCATGATGAACCTGAATCGCCAGCGGCATCAGCAC
CTTGTCGCCTTGCGTATAATATTTGCCCATGGTGAAAACGGGGGCGAAGAAGTTGTCCATATTGGCCACG
TTTAAATCAAAACTGGTGAAACTCACCCAGGGATTGGCTGAGACGAAAAACATATTCTCAATAAACCCTT
TAGGGAAATAGGCCAGGTTTTCACCGTAACACGCCACATCTTGCGAATATATGTGTAGAAACTGCCGGAA
ATCGTCGTGGTATTCACTCCAGAGCGATGAAAACGTTTCAGTTTGCTCATGGAAAACGGTGTAACAAGGG
TGAACACTATCCCATATCACCAGCTCACCGTCTTTCATTGCCATACGGAATTCCGGATGAGCATTCATCA
GGCGGGCAAGAATGTGAATAAAGGCCGGATAAAACTTGTGCTTATTTTTCTTTACGGTCTTTAAAAAGGC
CGTAATATCCAGCTGAACGGTCTGGTTATAGGTACATTGAGCAACTGACTGAAATGCCTCAAAATGTTCT
TTACGATGCCATTGGGATATATCAACGGTGGTATATCCAGTGATTTTTTTCTCCATTTTAGCTTCCTTAG
CTCCTGAAAATCTCGACGGATCCTAACTCAAAATCCACACATTATACGAGCCGGAAGCATAAAGTGTAAA
GCCTGGGGGTGCCTAATGCGGCCGCCATAGTGACTGGATATGTTGTGTTTTACAGTATTATGTAGTCTGT
TTTTTATGCAAAATCTAATTTAATATATTGATATTTATATCATTTTACGTTTCTCGTTCAACTTTATTAT
ACATAGTTGATAATTCACTGGGCTAGCCGGCCATACAAGTAATCCGGATGATCGACGCCAACGTCGTTGA
ATTTTCAAATTTTAAATACTGAATATTTGTTTTTTTTCCTATTATTTATTTATTCTCTTTGTGTTTTTTT
TCTTGCTTTCTAAAAAATTAATTCAATCCAAATCTAAACATGAGCGGTTTTTTTTCTCTTTCCGTCTCCC
AATTCGTATTCCGCTCCTCTCATCTGAACACAATGTGCAAGTTTATTTATCTTCTCGCTTTCATTTCATT
AGGACGTGGGGGGAATTGGTGGAAGGGGGAAACACACAAAAGGATGATGGAAATGAAATAAGGACACACA
ATATGCAACAACATTCAATTCAGAAATATGGAGGAAGGTTTAAAAGAAAACATAAAAATATATAGAGGAG
GAAGGAAAACTAGTAAAAAATAAGCAAAGAAATTAGGCGAACGATGAGAATTGTCCTCGCTTGGGCCCTT
TCGTCTCGCGCGTTTCGGTGATGACGGTGAAAACCTCTGACACATGCAGCTCCCGGAGACGGTCACAGCT
TGTCTGTAAGCGGATGCCGGGAGCAGACAAGCCCGTCAGGGCGCGTCAGCGGGTGTTGGCGGGTGTCGGG
GCTGGCTTAACTATGCGGCATCAGAGCAGATTGTACTGAGAGTGCACCATATGCGGTGTGAAATACCGCA
CAGATGCGTAAGGAGAAAATACCGCATCAGGCGGCCTTAAGGGCCTCGTGATACGCCTATTTTTATAGGT
TAATGTCATGATAATAATGGTTTCTTAGACAACGGATAAAATGTTTATTATAATATCAAAAACAATTTGT
CAGTTGACCACTTTTTGATATATTTGACAGAAACCGGGATGAATTGGCTCAAAGTTAGGGCGCCCTTCTA
TTACAGGGTTTCTGATAACAAACCGGTTATTAACTCCCAACAAGGGATGATTTCAATTCATCATGCTCAA
ATTGACCCAAATTAAGTTACATGACAAATTCATCGCCCTTTTCAACTCTTCTTGGCTCATCATCTGTTAT
TCTGTTCCTATTCTGTCTGCACCCTATACCCCTTTGCATACTCTCTCGTCATTCCTTTCTTGGATAGTGT
CTTCTTCTCCCCAGCTCTGCTACTTCTATGACTTGCGCCCGCTGCTTTTCCGCTCGTTCCTCTCCTCTCT
GACGTCTTCTTCTGCTTCTTTTCTCCTTCCTTTTTCCCTTCTCAATCTTCCTCTTTTTCCCATTTCTGTC
AATCATTCGAAGAAGAAGAAGAAGAAGACCCTCATTCATTTCATTTTTTTTTCTGTCGGTGTGTGCTGCT
CGGTTAAGAGTGAGCTCTCTATTCCACGTCTTCTTCTTTTTCTTCTTCGATTCGAATCAATCACTCCACC
AAAACGCATTCGTTTTTGGGATTCACCCCGCGGTTCGCAACAGGTTTCTTTTTCAAATTATTAGCGTTAT
AAATAGAAAAATGGTGGAGTTTCAATAAAAATGATAATTTACAAAGTGTATTTTGATTACATGTACTCAA
AAAGGTTGAAATTTTTCATACCAGTTTTCCGGAAATCCATCTGATATCATTATCGTATTTTTCTTTTTAA
AAATGTTTTCAAAAAAAAACAAAATATAGCTGGTTATTTGGCACCCTCTAATTACCATTTTCCTGTCACA
CCACACTCTTTTCCTTCTTCCACTTCTTTCCGTTTTCAGCCGCTTCCAACCAAACCGATATGAAAGCCGA
GCAACAACAATCGATTCCACCCGGCTCGGCGACCTTCCCGTCGCAGGTGAGACTCAGAAAACTAGAGAAA
CCGCTCAACTAACTCTTGATATCCGATTTCATTCTTTTCTCTTTTCTTTTTGTTGAACTTTTCCATATTT
CCAGATGCCACGGCCACCACCAAGCACCGAACAAGGAATCACAACGGAATCGGAGCTTGCGAAGAAAGCT
CAAATCACTCCGAACGACGTTTTAGCACTTCCGGGAATCACTCAAGGTATCTTGCTCCCTTTGGATTTCA
GTTTAAAACATAAATTTAGGATTCTTATGCTCCCCATCTGCGAACATCTATAACATCGAGTTCACCAAGT
TCCAAATCCGTGATCTGGACACTGAGCAAGTGCTTTTCGAGATCGCCAAACCGGAGAACGATCAGGAGAA
TGATGAGTCGCCACAGGAGTCGGCAAGATACGTGCGTTATAGATTTGCTCCAAACTTTTTGAAACTCAAA
ACGGTCGGAGCAACTGTGGAATTCAAAGTAGGAGACATCCCAATCCATCATTTCCGAATGATCGAACGTC
ACTTCTTCAAAGATCGCCTTCTGAAGTGTTTTGACTTTGAATTCGGATTCTGTATTCCGAATTCACGAAA
CAACTGTGAACATATCTATGAGTTCCCTCAACTCTCTCAACAACTCAGTGAGTCATTATTCTAAAAAGTA
CAATTCAAAAGACTAATCTCTTTTTCAGTGGACGACATGATCAACAATCCAAACGAGACTCGTTCTGACA
GCTTCTATTTCGTCGATAACAAACTCGTCATGCACAACAAAGCCGACTACTCATATGATGCATAAATATT
TAATACAAAAATGTTCTGGATAATTATTCTGTCGAATAGAAAAAAAACTCCAAATGTGATTAAATTCCAA
TAATTCCTGTCTAGTTTGTTCCTTCCCCTTCCCCTTCTCATGTTCAATGCATTCCTAAGCTTTTCAGTTC
CCCCCTTGTTTCTATATTTTTTCGCTGTCCTGTCACACTCGCTAAAAACACTAATCACACGGAAATCTGT
TTTCAATAAAAACTCCAACTTTAACTCATTTTCAATTTCAACTGAAAGATTTTTTCATTAGAGAATGTCT
AGGCATGCTCTAGAGGGCCCAAAAGGCCTTTTTTTTTTGGCGCCGACGTCAGGTGGCACTTTTCGGGGAA
ATGTGCGCGGAACCCCTATTTGTTTATTTTTCTAAATACATTCAAATATGTATCCGCTCATGAGACAATA
ACCCTGATAAATGCTTCAATAATATTGAAAAAGGAAGAGTATGAGTATTCAACATTTCCGTGTCGCCCTT
ATTCCCTTTTTTGCGGCATTTTGCCTTCCTGTTTTTGCTCACCCAGAAACGCTGGTGAAAGTAAAAGATG
CTGAAGATCAGTTGGGTGCACGAGTGGGTTACATCGAACTGGATCTCAACAGCGGTAAGATCCTTGAGAG
TTTTCGCCCCGAAGAACGTTTTCCAATGATGAGCACTTTTAAAGTTCTGCTATGTGGCGCGGTATTATCC
CGTATTGACGCCGGGCAAGAGCAACTCGGTCGCCGCATACACTATTCTCAGAATGACTTGGTTGAGTACT
CACCAGTCACAGAAAAGCATCTTACGGATGGCATGACAGTAAGAGAATTATGCAGTGCTGCCATAACCAT
GAGTGATAACACTGCGGCCAACTTACTTCTGACAACGATCGGAGGACCGAAGGAGCTAACCGCTTTTTTG
CACAACATGGGGGATCATGTAACTCGCCTTGATCGTTGGGAACCGGAGCTGAATGAAGCCATACCAAACG
ACGAGCGTGACACCACGATGCCTGTAGCAATGGCAACAACGTTGCGCAAACTATTAACTGGCGAACTACT
TACTCTAGCTTCCCGGCAACAATTAATAGACTGGATGGAGGCGGATAAAGTTGCAGGACCACTTCTGCGC
TCGGCCCTTCCGGCTGGCTGGTTTATTGCTGATAAATCTGGAGCCGGTGAGCGTGGGTCTCGCGGTATCA
TTGCAGCACTGGGGCCAGATGGTAAGCCCTCCCGTATCGTAGTTATCTACACGACGGGGAGTCAGGCAAC
TATGGATGAACGAAATAGACAGATCGCTGAGATAGGTGCCTCACTGATTAAGCATTGGTAACTGTCAGAC
CAAGTTTACTCATATATACTTTAGATTGATTTAAAACTTCATTTTTAATTTAAAAGGATCTAGGTGAAGA
TCCTTTTTGATAATCTCATGACCAAAATCCCTTAACGTGAGTTTTCGTTCCACTGAGCGTCAGACCCCGT
AGAAAAGATCAAAGGATCTTCTTGAGATCCTTTTTTTCTGCGCGTAATCTGCTGCTTGCAAACAAAAAAA
CCACCGCTACCAGCGGTGGTTTGTTTGCCGGATCAAGAGCTACCAACTCTTTTTCCGAAGGTAACTGGCT
TCAGCAGAGCGCAGATACCAAATACTGTCCTTCTAGTGTAGCCGTAGTTAGGCCACCACTTCAAGAACTC
TGTAGCACCGCCTACATACCTCGCTCTGCTAATCCTGTTACCAGTGGCTGCTGCCAGTGGCGATAAGTCG
TGTCTTACCGGGTTGGACTCAAGACGATAGTTACCGGATAAGGCGCAGCGGTCGGGCTGAACGGGGGGTT
CGTGCACACAGCCCAGCTTGGAGCGAACGACCTACACCGAACTGAGATACCTACAGCGTGAGCATTGAGA
AAGCGCCACGCTTCCCGAAGGGAGAAAGGCGGACAGGTATCCGGTAAGCGGCAGGGTCGGAACAGGAGAG
CGCACGAGGGAGCTTCCAGGGGGAAACGCCTGGTATCTTTATAGTCCTGTCGGGTTTCGCCACCTCTGAC
TTGAGCGTCGATTTTTGTGATGCTCGTCAGGGGGGCGGAGCCTATGGAAAAACGCCAGCAACGCGGCCTT
TTTACGGTTCCTGGCCTTTTGCTGGCCTTTTGCTCACATGTTCTTTCCTGCGTTATCCCCTGATTCTGTG
GATAACCGTATTACCGCCTTTGAGTGAGCTGATACCGCTCGCCGCAGCCGAACGACCGAGCGCAGCGAGT
CAGTGAGCGAGGAAGCGGAAGAGCGCCCAATACGCAAACCGCCTCTCCCCGCGCGTTGGCCGATTCATTA
ATGCAGCTGGCACGACAGGTTTCCCGACTGGAAAGCGGGCAGTGAGCGCAACGCAATTAATGTGAGTTAG
CTCACTCATTAGGCACCCCAGGCTTTACACTTTATGCTTCCGGCTCGTATGTTGTGTGGAATTGTGAGCG
GATAACAATTTCACACAGGAAACAGCTATGACCATGATTACGCCAAGCTGTAAGTTTAAACATGATCTTA
CTAACTAACTATTCTCATTTAAATTTTCAGAGCTTAAAAATGGCTGAAATCACTCACAACGATGGATACG
CTAACAACTTGGAAA
Features (pLannotate 1.2.2; 32 found; start..end, strand, type, name):
      1..30      -  misc_feature   MCS (fragment): pUC18/19 multiple cloning site
     60..178     +  protein_bind   attR1: mutant version of attR; recombination site for the Gateway® LR reaction LR Clonase™
    209..239     +  promoter       lac UV5 promoter: E. coli lac promoter with an "up" mutation
    263..292     +  promoter       cat promoter (fragment): promoter of the E. coli cat gene encoding chloramphenicol acetyltransferase
    293..973     +  CDS            CmR: chloramphenicol acetyltransferase confers resistance to chloramphenicol
   1130..1288    +  CDS            ccdA (fragment): CCDA_ECO57 - Also known as H, letA. Experimental evidence at protein level: Swiss-Prot protein existence level 1. Antitoxin component of a type II toxin-antitoxin (TA) system which inhibits the post-segregational killing (PSK) of plasmid-free cells, also referred to as a plasmid addiction system. Binds to and blocks the activity of CcdB; will also remove bound CcdB protein from the CcdB-GyrA complex by forming a CcdA-CcdB complex, a process termed rejuvenation. Functions as a transcriptional corepressor for the ccdAB operon, repression also requires CcdB (By similarity). From Escherichia coli
   1293..1598    +  CDS            ccdB: CcdB, a bacterial toxin that poisons DNA gyrase; ccdB; Plasmids containing the ccdB gene cannot be propagated in standard E. coli strains.
   1639..1763    -  protein_bind   attR2: mutant version of attR; recombination site for the Gateway® LR reaction LR Clonase™
   1763..1797    +  misc_feature   MCS (fragment): pBluescript multiple cloning site
   1852..1899    -  protein_bind   FRT: FLP-mediated recombination occurs in the 8-bp core sequence TCTAGAAA (Turan and Bode, 2011). FLP recombinase from the Saccharomyces cerevisiae 2μ plasmid
   1928..3319    +  CDS            tdimer2(12): tdimer2(12) is a basic (constitutively fluorescent) orange fluorescent protein published in 2002, derived from Discosoma sp.. It has low acid sensitivity.
   3821..3868    -  protein_bind   FRT: FLP-mediated recombination occurs in the 8-bp core sequence TCTAGAAA (Turan and Bode, 2011). FLP recombinase from the Saccharomyces cerevisiae 2μ plasmid
   3871..3890    -  misc_feature   MCS (fragment): pUC18/19 multiple cloning site
   3906..3926    +  protein_bind   attB4: mutant version of attB; core recombination site for the Gateway® BP reaction BP Clonase™
   3910..4029    +  protein_bind   attR1: mutant version of attR; recombination site for the Gateway® LR reaction LR Clonase™
   4070..4375    -  CDS            ccdB: CcdB, a bacterial toxin that poisons DNA gyrase; ccdB; Plasmids containing the ccdB gene cannot be propagated in standard E. coli strains.
   4380..4538    -  CDS            ccdA (fragment): CCDA_ECO57 - Also known as H, letA. Experimental evidence at protein level: Swiss-Prot protein existence level 1. Antitoxin component of a type II toxin-antitoxin (TA) system which inhibits the post-segregational killing (PSK) of plasmid-free cells, also referred to as a plasmid addiction system. Binds to and blocks the activity of CcdB; will also remove bound CcdB protein from the CcdB-GyrA complex by forming a CcdA-CcdB complex, a process termed rejuvenation. Functions as a transcriptional corepressor for the ccdAB operon, repression also requires CcdB (By similarity). From Escherichia coli
   4717..5376    -  CDS            CmR: chloramphenicol acetyltransferase; cat; confers resistance to chloramphenicol
   5377..5406    -  promoter       cat promoter (fragment): promoter of the E. coli cat gene encoding chloramphenicol acetyltransferase
   5430..5460    -  promoter       lac UV5 promoter: E. coli lac promoter with an "up" mutation
   5486..5609    -  protein_bind   attR3: mutant version of attR; recombination site for the Gateway® LR reaction LR Clonase™
   6095..6130    +  CDS            rop (fragment): Rop protein, which maintains plasmids at low copy number; rop
   6232..6331    +  misc_feature   bom (fragment): basis of mobility region from pBR322
   7212..7229    -  misc_feature   P element 5' end (fragment): No description available
   7340..8182    +  CDS            unc-119: UN119_CAEEL - Experimental evidence at protein level: Swiss-Prot protein existence level 1. Myristoyl-binding protein that acts as a cargo adapter: specifically binds the myristoyl moiety of a subset of N-terminally myristoylated proteins and is required for their localization. Plays a key role in ciliary membrane localization of proteins. Required for the establishment or function of the nervous system. From Caenorhabditis elegans.
   8546..8650    +  promoter       AmpR promoter: bla
   8651..9511    +  CDS            AmpR: β-lactamase; bla; confers resistance to ampicillin, carbenicillin, and related antibiotics
   9682..10270   +  rep_origin     ori: high-copy-number ColE1/pMB1/pBR322/pUC origin of replication
  10453..10545   +  CDS            lacI (fragment): lac repressor; lacI; The lac repressor binds to the lac operator to inhibit transcription in E. coli. This inhibition can be relieved by adding lactose or isopropyl-β-D-thiogalactopyranoside (IPTG).
  10558..10579   +  protein_bind   CAP binding site: CAP binding activates transcription in the presence of cAMP. E. coli catabolite activator protein
  10594..10624   +  promoter       lac promoter: promoter for the E. coli lac operon
  10628..10650   +  protein_bind   lac operator (fragment): The lac repressor binds to the lac operator to inhibit transcription in E. coli. This inhibition can be relieved by adding lactose or isopropyl-β-D-thiogalactopyranoside (IPTG). lac repressor encoded by lacI
