[The description below was written by a language model from this plasmid's Addgene catalogue record and pLannotate feature annotations shown in this document.]
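Description:
pGC163 is a C. elegans "FLP-Out" Gateway destination vector built on the pGC160 backbone. It is a high-copy E. coli plasmid with a ColE1/pUC-type origin and an ampicillin resistance gene. It also carries two Gateway selection cassettes, each containing a chloramphenicol resistance gene and the ccdB gyrase toxin. This explains both the dual ampicillin/chloramphenicol selection and the need to propagate the plasmid in a ccdB-tolerant strain such as DB3.1.

The payload is laid out as Gateway(R1-R2), then an FRT-flanked cassette, then Gateway(R4-R3). The first cassette is bounded by attR1 and attR2. It lies upstream of a region flanked by two FRT sites in the same orientation, which holds the coding sequence for tdimer2(12), a tandem-dimer orange/red fluorescent protein derived from Discosoma, followed according to the insert name by a let-858 3′ end. The second cassette lies downstream of the distal FRT, and the insert name lists another let-858 3′ region after it. The software annotates its boundaries as an attR1-like site overlapping attB4 and as attR3, consistent with the R4-R3 designation. The let-858 sequences are not annotated in the feature table.

The layout suggests that a promoter is recombined into the first position and a gene of interest into the second, although the record does not state this explicitly. Under that arrangement the promoter would drive the fluorescent reporter until FLP recombinase from the yeast 2μ plasmid excises the FRT-flanked cassette. Excision would bring the downstream gene under the promoter's control and mark the switch by loss of fluorescence. A C. briggsae unc-119(+) gene serves as the worm transformation marker, by rescue of unc-119 mutants. The construct is intended for spatially or temporally controlled gene expression in nematodes.
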