Addgene plasmid #19635: pGC163
Depositing lab: Jane Hubbard. Depositing organization: NYU Grossman School of Medicine. Publication: A "FLP-Out" system for controlled gene expression in Caenorhabditis elegans. Voutev R, Hubbard EJ. Genetics. 2008 Sep;180(1):103-19. doi: 10.1534/genetics.108.090274. PubMed 18723890.
Backbone
  Vector backbone: pGC160
  Vector type: Worm Expression ; FLP/FRT, Destination vector
Growth in bacteria
  Bacterial resistance: Chloramphenicol and Ampicillin, 25 & 100 μg/mL
  Growth temperature: 37°C
  Growth strain: DB3.1
  Growth instructions: DB3.1 cells
  Copy number: High Copy
Gene/Insert
  Gene/Insert name: Gateway(R1-R2)<tdimer2(12)::let-858(3’)<Gateway(R4-R3)::let-858(3’)-(Cbr)unc-119(+)
  Species: C. elegans (nematode), S. cerevisiae (budding yeast); Discosoma sp.
  Cloning method: Restriction Enzyme
  Sequencing primers: 5′ M13R
Terms and licenses: Academic/Nonprofit Terms; Industry Terms: Not Available to Industry
How to cite: pGC163 was a gift from Jane Hubbard (Addgene plasmid # 19635 ; http://n2t.net/addgene:19635 ; RRID:Addgene_19635)
