>Addgene plasmid #19635 | pGC163 | addgene partial sequence | sequence record 25460 | 19635 with pBluescriptKS
GCTGAACGAGAAACGTAAAATGATATAAATATCAATATATTAAATTAGATTTTGCATAAAAAACAGACTA
CATAATACTGTAAAACACAACATATCCAGTCACTATGGTCGACCTGCAGACTGGCTGTGTATAAGGGAGC
CTGACATTTATATTCCCCAGAACATCAGGTTAATGGCGTTTTTGATGTCATTTTCGCGGTGGCTGAGATC
AGCCACTTCTTCCCCGATAACGGAGACCGGCACACTGGCCATATCGGTGGTCATCATGCGCCAGCTTTCA
TCCCCGATATGCACCACCGGGTAAAGTTCACGGGGGACTTTATCTGACAGCAGACGTGCACTGGCCAGGG
GGATCACCATCCGTCGCCCGGGCGTGTCAATAATATCACTCTGTACATCCACAAACAGACGATAACGGCT
CTCTCTTTTATAGGTGTAAACCTTAAACTGCATTTCACCAGCCCCTGTTCTCGTCAGCAAAAGAGCCGTT
CATTTCAATAAACCGGGCGACCTCAGCCATCCCTTCCTGATTTTCCGCTTTCCAGCGTTCGGCACGCAGA
CGACGGGCTTCATTCTG
